Addgene plasmid #83236: pCOG40-HRS (257-276) Hs
Purpose: pGST-HRS (257-276) Hs, Expresses the GST-HRS in E.coli
Depositing lab: Gali Prag. Depositing organization: Tel Aviv University. Publication: A bacterial genetic selection system for ubiquitylation cascade discovery. Levin-Kravets O, Tanner N, Shohat N, Attali I, Keren-Kaplan T, Shusterman A, Artzi S, Varvak A, Reshef Y, Shi X, Zucker O, Baram T, Katina C, Pilzer I, Ben-Aroya S, Prag G. Nat Methods. 2016 Nov;13(11):945-952. doi: 10.1038/nmeth.4003. Epub 2016 Oct 3. PubMed 27694912.
Backbone
  Vector backbone: pGST-parallel 2
  Backbone size w/o insert (bp): 5040
  Total vector size (bp): 5097
  Vector type: Bacterial Expression
Growth in bacteria
  Bacterial resistance: Ampicillin, 100 μg/mL
  Growth temperature: 37°C
  Growth strain: DH5alpha
  Copy number: Unknown
Gene/Insert
  Gene/Insert name: HRS (257-276) Hs (alt name: UIM)
  Species: H. sapiens (human)
  Insert size (bp): 60
  Mutation: 258-277
  Entrez Gene: HGS (a.k.a. HRS)
Terms and licenses: Academic/Nonprofit Terms; Industry Terms: Not Available to Industry
How to cite: pCOG40-HRS (257-276) Hs was a gift from Gali Prag (Addgene plasmid # 83236 ; http://n2t.net/addgene:83236 ; RRID:Addgene_83236)
