[The description below was written by a language model from this plasmid's Addgene catalogue record and pLannotate feature annotations shown in this document.]
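Description:
pCOG40-HRS (257-276) Hs is a bacterial expression plasmid built on the pGST-parallel 2 backbone (about 5.1 kb in total) that produces a short human HRS peptide as a glutathione S-transferase fusion in E. coli. It replicates from a ColE1/pMB1-type origin and is selected with ampicillin through the bla (AmpR) gene and its native promoter. The catalogue lists the copy number as unknown. Remnants of pBR322-derived sequence (rop and bom fragments) and a lac promoter/operator–lacZα segment are also annotated in the backbone but have no stated role in the construct's purpose.

Expression is driven by the hybrid tac promoter followed by a lac operator. The plasmid carries its own lacI gene under the lacIq promoter, so transcription is repressed until induced with IPTG or lactose. The open reading frame begins with Schistosoma japonicum GST, followed by a TEV protease recognition site that allows the affinity tag to be cleaved off. Downstream of this lies the 60 bp insert from human HGS (HRS), which the record also names UIM (ubiquitin-interacting motif). This insert is not annotated as such in the feature table, and the small "LexA BD" fragment called just after the TEV site is probably a spurious short match rather than a functional element. The record is inconsistent on residue numbering, giving 257-276 in the name and 258-277 in the mutation field.

The stated purpose is simply expression of GST-HRS in E. coli. The associated publication concerns a bacterial genetic selection system for discovering ubiquitylation cascades, but the record does not describe this plasmid's specific role in that work.
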