Features (pLannotate 1.2.2; 18 found; start..end, strand, type, name):
      6..107     -  CDS            yciV (fragment): RNAAM_ECOLI - Also known as trpH From Escherichia coli (strain K12).
    183..211     +  promoter       tac promoter: strong E. coli promoter; hybrid between the trp and lac UV5 promoters
    219..235     +  protein_bind   lac operator: The lac repressor binds to the lac operator to inhibit transcription in E. coli. This inhibition can be relieved by adding lactose or isopropyl-β-D-thiogalactopyranoside (IPTG). lac repressor encoded by lacI
    258..911     +  CDS            GST26_SCHJA: Experimental evidence at protein level: Swiss-Prot protein existence level 1. GST isoenzymes appear to play a central role in the parasite detoxification system. Other functions are also suspected including a role in increasing the solubility of haematin in the parasite gut. From Schistosoma japonicum (Blood fluke).
    924..944     +  CDS            TEV site: tobacco etch virus (TEV) protease recognition and cleavage site
    958..974     +  CDS            LexA BD (fragment): DNA-binding domain of E. coli LexA; lexA (truncated); binds the 16-bp palindromic sequence 5'-CTGTATATATATACAG-3'
   1114..1153    +  CDS            rop (fragment): Rop protein, which maintains plasmids at low copy number; rop
   1255..1295    +  misc_feature   bom (fragment): basis of mobility region from pBR322
   1400..1504    +  promoter       AmpR promoter: bla
   1505..2365    +  CDS            AmpR: β-lactamase; bla; confers resistance to ampicillin, carbenicillin, and related antibiotics
   2536..3124    +  rep_origin     ori: high-copy-number ColE1/pMB1/pBR322/pUC origin of replication
   3310..3361    -  misc_feature   bom (fragment): basis of mobility region from pBR322
   3368..3445    +  promoter       lacIq promoter: lacI (mutant); In the lacIq allele, a single base change in the promoter boosts expression of the lacI gene about 10-fold.
   3446..4528    +  CDS            lacI: lac repressor; lacI; The lac repressor binds to the lac operator to inhibit transcription in E. coli. This inhibition can be relieved by adding lactose or isopropyl-β-D-thiogalactopyranoside (IPTG).
   4541..4562    +  protein_bind   CAP binding site: CAP binding activates transcription in the presence of cAMP. E. coli catabolite activator protein
   4577..4607    +  promoter       lac promoter: promoter for the E. coli lac operon
   4615..4631    +  protein_bind   lac operator: The lac repressor binds to the lac operator to inhibit transcription in E. coli. This inhibition can be relieved by adding lactose or isopropyl-β-D-thiogalactopyranoside (IPTG). lac repressor encoded by lacI
   4651..4824    +  CDS            lacZα: LacZα fragment of β-galactosidase; lacZ fragment
>Addgene plasmid #83236 | pCOG40-HRS (257-276) Hs | depositor full sequence | sequence record 164207 | pCOG40-HRS (257-276) Hs sequence 5097 bps
ACGTTATCGACTGCACGGTGCACCAATGCTTCTGGCGTCAGGCAGCCATCGGAAGCTGTGGTATGGCTGT
GCAGGTCGTAAATCACTGCATAATTCGTGTCGCTCAAGGCGCACTCCCGTTCTGGATAATGTTTTTTGCG
CCGACATCATAACGGTTCTGGCAAATATTCTGAAATGAGCTGTTGACAATTAATCATCGGCTCGTATAAT
GTGTGGAATTGTGAGCGGATAACAATTTCACACAGGAAACAGTATTCATGTCCCCTATACTAGGTTATTG
GAAAATTAAGGGCCTTGTGCAACCCACTCGACTTCTTTTGGAATATCTTGAAGAAAAATATGAAGAGCAT
TTGTATGAGCGCGATGAAGGTGATAAATGGCGAAACAAAAAGTTTGAATTGGGTTTGGAGTTTCCCAATC
TTCCTTATTATATTGATGGTGATGTTAAATTAACACAGTCTATGGCCATCATACGTTATATAGCTGACAA
GCACAACATGTTGGGTGGTTGTCCAAAAGAGCGTGCAGAGATTTCAATGCTTGAAGGAGCGGTTTTGGAT
ATTAGATACGGTGTTTCGAGAATTGCATATAGTAAAGACTTTGAAACTCTCAAAGTTGATTTTCTTAGCA
AGCTACCTGAAATGCTGAAAATGTTCGAAGATCGTTTATGTCATAAAACATATTTAAATGGTGATCATGT
AACCCATCCTGACTTCATGTTGTATGACGCTCTTGATGTTGTTTTATACATGGACCCAATGTGCCTGGAT
GCGTTCCCAAAATTAGTTTGTTTTAAAAAACGTATTGAAGCTATCCCACAAATTGATAAGTACTTGAAAT
CCAGCAAGTATATAGCATGGCCTTTGCAGGGCTGGCAAGCCACGTTTGGTGGTGGCGACCATCCTCCAAA
AATCGATACGACCGAAAACCTGTATTTTCAGGGCGCCATGGGATCCCTGCAGGAAGAGGAAGAACTGCAG
CTGGCTCTGGCGCTCTCTCAGTCTGAAGCGGAATAAGAATTCAAAGGCCTACGTCGACGAGCTCACTAGT
CGCGGCCGCTTTCGAATCTAGAGCCTGCAGTCTCGAGCGGCCGCATCGTGACTGACTGACGATCTGCCTC
GCGCGTTTCGGTGATGACGGTGAAAACCTCTGACACATGCAGCTCCCGGAGACGGTCACAGCTTGTCTGT
AAGCGGATGCCGGGAGCAGACAAGCCCGTCAGGGCGCGTCAGCGGGTGTTGGCGGGTGTCGGGGCGCAGC
CATGACCCAGTCACGTAGCGATAGCGGAGTGTATAATTCTTGAAGACGAAAGGGCCTCGTGATACGCCTA
TTTTTATAGGTTAATGTCATGATAATAATGGTTTCTTAGACGTCAGGTGGCACTTTTCGGGGAAATGTGC
GCGGAACCCCTATTTGTTTATTTTTCTAAATACATTCAAATATGTATCCGCTCATGAGACAATAACCCTG
ATAAATGCTTCAATAATATTGAAAAAGGAAGAGTATGAGTATTCAACATTTCCGTGTCGCCCTTATTCCC
TTTTTTGCGGCATTTTGCCTTCCTGTTTTTGCTCACCCAGAAACGCTGGTGAAAGTAAAAGATGCTGAAG
ATCAGTTGGGTGCACGAGTGGGTTACATCGAACTGGATCTCAACAGCGGTAAGATCCTTGAGAGTTTTCG
CCCCGAAGAACGTTTTCCAATGATGAGCACTTTTAAAGTTCTGCTATGTGGCGCGGTATTATCCCGTGTT
GACGCCGGGCAAGAGCAACTCGGTCGCCGCATACACTATTCTCAGAATGACTTGGTTGAGTACTCACCAG
TCACAGAAAAGCATCTTACGGATGGCATGACAGTAAGAGAATTATGCAGTGCTGCCATAACCATGAGTGA
TAACACTGCGGCCAACTTACTTCTGACAACGATCGGAGGACCGAAGGAGCTAACCGCTTTTTTGCACAAC
ATGGGGGATCATGTAACTCGCCTTGATCGTTGGGAACCGGAGCTGAATGAAGCCATACCAAACGACGAGC
GTGACACCACGATGCCTGCAGCAATGGCAACAACGTTGCGCAAACTATTAACTGGCGAACTACTTACTCT
AGCTTCCCGGCAACAATTAATAGACTGGATGGAGGCGGATAAAGTTGCAGGACCACTTCTGCGCTCGGCC
CTTCCGGCTGGCTGGTTTATTGCTGATAAATCTGGAGCCGGTGAGCGTGGGTCTCGCGGTATCATTGCAG
CACTGGGGCCAGATGGTAAGCCCTCCCGTATCGTAGTTATCTACACGACGGGGAGTCAGGCAACTATGGA
TGAACGAAATAGACAGATCGCTGAGATAGGTGCCTCACTGATTAAGCATTGGTAACTGTCAGACCAAGTT
TACTCATATATACTTTAGATTGATTTAAAACTTCATTTTTAATTTAAAAGGATCTAGGTGAAGATCCTTT
TTGATAATCTCATGACCAAAATCCCTTAACGTGAGTTTTCGTTCCACTGAGCGTCAGACCCCGTAGAAAA
GATCAAAGGATCTTCTTGAGATCCTTTTTTTCTGCGCGTAATCTGCTGCTTGCAAACAAAAAAACCACCG
CTACCAGCGGTGGTTTGTTTGCCGGATCAAGAGCTACCAACTCTTTTTCCGAAGGTAACTGGCTTCAGCA
GAGCGCAGATACCAAATACTGTCCTTCTAGTGTAGCCGTAGTTAGGCCACCACTTCAAGAACTCTGTAGC
ACCGCCTACATACCTCGCTCTGCTAATCCTGTTACCAGTGGCTGCTGCCAGTGGCGATAAGTCGTGTCTT
ACCGGGTTGGACTCAAGACGATAGTTACCGGATAAGGCGCAGCGGTCGGGCTGAACGGGGGGTTCGTGCA
CACAGCCCAGCTTGGAGCGAACGACCTACACCGAACTGAGATACCTACAGCGTGAGCTATGAGAAAGCGC
CACGCTTCCCGAAGGGAGAAAGGCGGACAGGTATCCGGTAAGCGGCAGGGTCGGAACAGGAGAGCGCACG
AGGGAGCTTCCAGGGGGAAACGCCTGGTATCTTTATAGTCCTGTCGGGTTTCGCCACCTCTGACTTGAGC
GTCGATTTTTGTGATGCTCGTCAGGGGGGCGGAGCCTATGGAAAAACGCCAGCAACGCGGCCTTTTTACG
GTTCCTGGCCTTTTGCTGGCCTTTTGCTCACATGTTCTTTCCTGCGTTATCCCCTGATTCTGTGGATAAC
CGTATTACCGCCTTTGAGTGAGCTGATACCGCTCGCCGCAGCCGAACGACCGAGCGCAGCGAGTCAGTGA
GCGAGGAAGCGGAAGAGCGCCTGATGCGGTATTTTCTCCTTACGCATCTGTGCGGTATTTCACACCGCAT
AAATTCCGACACCATCGAATGGTGCAAAACCTTTCGCGGTATGGCATGATAGCGCCCGGAAGAGAGTCAA
TTCAGGGTGGTGAATGTGAAACCAGTAACGTTATACGATGTCGCAGAGTATGCCGGTGTCTCTTATCAGA
CCGTTTCCCGCGTGGTGAACCAGGCCAGCCACGTTTCTGCGAAAACGCGGGAAAAAGTGGAAGCGGCGAT
GGCGGAGCTGAATTACATTCCCAACCGCGTGGCACAACAACTGGCGGGCAAACAGTCGTTGCTGATTGGC
GTTGCCACCTCCAGTCTGGCCCTGCACGCGCCGTCGCAAATTGTCGCGGCGATTAAATCTCGCGCCGATC
AACTGGGTGCCAGCGTGGTGGTGTCGATGGTAGAACGAAGCGGCGTCGAAGCCTGTAAAGCGGCGGTGCA
CAATCTTCTCGCGCAACGCGTCAGTGGGCTGATCATTAACTATCCGCTGGATGACCAGGATGCCATTGCT
GTGGAAGCTGCCTGCACTAATGTTCCGGCGTTATTTCTTGATGTCTCTGACCAGACACCCATCAACAGTA
TTATTTTCTCCCATGAAGACGGTACGCGACTGGGCGTGGAGCATCTGGTCGCATTGGGTCACCAGCAAAT
CGCGCTGTTAGCGGGCCCATTAAGTTCTGTCTCGGCGCGTCTGCGTCTGGCTGGCTGGCATAAATATCTC
ACTCGCAATCAAATTCAGCCGATAGCGGAACGGGAAGGCGACTGGAGTGCCATGTCCGGTTTTCAACAAA
CCATGCAAATGCTGAATGAGGGCATCGTTCCCACTGCGATGCTGGTTGCCAACGATCAGATGGCGCTGGG
CGCAATGCGCGCCATTACCGAGTCCGGGCTGCGCGTTGGTGCGGATATCTCGGTAGTGGGATACGACGAT
ACCGAAGACAGCTCATGTTATATCCCGCCGTTAACCACCATCAAACAGGATTTTCGCCTGCTGGGGCAAA
CCAGCGTGGACCGCTTGCTGCAACTCTCTCAGGGCCAGGCGGTGAAGGGCAATCAGCTGTTGCCCGTCTC
ACTGGTGAAAAGAAAAACCACCCTGGCGCCCAATACGCAAACCGCCTCTCCCCGCGCGTTGGCCGATTCA
TTAATGCAGCTGGCACGACAGGTTTCCCGACTGGAAAGCGGGCAGTGAGCGCAACGCAATTAATGTGAGT
TAGCTCACTCATTAGGCACCCCAGGCTTTACACTTTATGCTTCCGGCTCGTATGTTGTGTGGAATTGTGA
GCGGATAACAATTTCACACAGGAAACAGCTATGACCATGATTACGGATTCACTGGCCGTCGTTTTACAAC
GTCGTGACTGGGAAAACCCTGGCGTTACCCAACTTAATCGCCTTGCAGCACATCCCCCTTTCGCCAGCTG
GCGTAATAGCGAAGAGGCCCGCACCGATCGCCCTTCCCAACAGTTGCGCAGCCTGAATGGCGAATGGCGC
TTTGCCTGGTTTCCGGCACCAGAAGCGGTGCCGGAAAGCTGGCTGGAGTGCGATCTTCCTGAGGCCGATA
CTGTCGTCGTCCCCTCAAACTGGCAGATGCACGGTTACGATGCGCCCATCTACACCAACGTAACCTATCC
CATTACGGTCAATCCGCCGTTTGTTCCCACGGAGAATCCGACGGGTTGTTACTCGCTCACATTTAATGTT
GATGAAAGCTGGCTACAGGAAGGCCAGACGCGAATTATTTTTGATGGCGTTGGAATT
