>Addgene plasmid #83236 | pCOG40-HRS (257-276) Hs | addgene partial sequence | sequence record 164203 | pGEX3 5'-CCGGGAGCTGCATGTGTCAGAGG-3'
CGCGCGAGGCAGATCGTCAGTCAGTCACGATGCGGCCGCTCGAGACTGCAGGCTCTAGATTCGAAAGCGG
CCGCGACTAGTGAGCTCGTCGACGTAGGCCTTTGAATTCTTATTCCGCTTCAGACTGAGAGAGCGCCAGA
GCCAGCTGCAGTTCTTCCTCTTCCTGCAGGGATCCCATGGCGCCCTGAAAATACAGGTTTTCGGTCGTAT
CGATTTTTGGAGGATGGTCGCCACCACCAAACGTGGCTTGCCAGCCCTGCAAAGGCCATGCTATATACTT
GCTGGATTTCAAGTACTTATCAATTTGTGGGATAGCTTCAATACGTTTTTTAAAACAAACTAATTTTGGG
AACGCATCCAGGCACATTGGGTCCATGTATAAAACAACATCAAGAGCGTCATACAACATGAAGTCAGGAT
GGGTTACATGATCACCATTTAAATATGTTTTATGACATAAACGATCTTCGAACATTTTCAGCATTTCAGG
TAGCTTGCTAAGAAAATCAACTTTGAGAGTTTCAAAGTCTTTACTATATGCAATTCTCGAAACACCGTAT
CTAATATCCAAAACCGCTCCTTCAAGCATTGAAATCTCTGCACGCTCTTTTGGACAACCACCCAACATGT
TGTGCTTGTCAGCTATATAACGTATGATGGCCATAGACTGTGTTAATTTAACATCACCATCAATATAATA
AGGAAGATTGGGAAACTCCAAACCCAATTCAAACTTTTTGTTTCGCCATTTATCACCTTCATCGCGCTCA
TACAAATGCTCTTCATATTTTTCTTCAAGATATTCCAAAAGAAGTCGAGTGGGTTGCACAAGGCCCTTAA
TTTTCCAATAACCTAGTATAGGGGACATGAATACTGTTTCCTGTGTGAAATTGTTATCCGCTCACAATTC
CACACATTATACGAGCCGATGATTAATTGTCAACAGCTCATTTCAGAATATTTGCCAGAACCGTTATGAT
GTCGGCGCAAAAAACATTATCCAGAACGG
